Addgene plasmid #13958: pBS mScx (CT#404)
Depositing lab: Cliff Tabin. Depositing organization: Harvard Medical School. Publication: Analysis of the tendon cell fate using Scleraxis, a specific marker for tendons and ligaments. Schweitzer R, Chyung JH, Murtaugh LC, Brent AE, Rosen V, Olson EN, Lassar A, Tabin CJ. Development. 2001 Oct . 128(19):3855-66. PubMed 11585810.
Backbone
  Vector backbone: pBS SK
  Backbone size w/o insert (bp): 3000
  Vector type: Bacterial Expression
Growth in bacteria
  Bacterial resistance: Ampicillin, 100 μg/mL
  Growth temperature: 37°C
  Growth strain: DH5alpha
  Copy number: High Copy
Gene/Insert
  Gene/Insert name: Scleraxis (alt name: Scx)
  Species: M. musculus (mouse)
  Insert size (bp): 1200
  Entrez Gene: Scx (a.k.a. BB114693, Bhlha41, Scl)
  Cloning method: Restriction Enzyme; 5′ cloning site EcoRI (not destroyed); 3′ cloning site XbaI (unknown if destroyed)
  Sequencing primers: 5′ T3; 3′ T7
Resource information
  A portion of this plasmid was derived from a plasmid made by: Andrew Lassar
Terms and licenses: Academic/Nonprofit Terms; Industry Terms: Not Available to Industry
Depositor comments: Mouse scleraxis cDNA, possibly full length.
How to cite: pBS mScx (CT#404) was a gift from Cliff Tabin (Addgene plasmid # 13958 ; http://n2t.net/addgene:13958 ; RRID:Addgene_13958)
