[The description below was written by a language model from this plasmid's Addgene catalogue record.]
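Description:
pBS mScx is a mouse Scleraxis (Scx) cDNA clone carried in the pBluescript SK (pBS SK) phagemid backbone, a roughly 3 kb high-copy cloning vector that is propagated in standard E. coli cloning strains and selected with ampicillin. The repository classifies it as a bacterial expression vector, but the layout is that of a general-purpose cloning and in vitro transcription plasmid. No feature table accompanies the record, so individual backbone elements are not itemised. pBluescript vectors typically carry a pUC-type origin, an f1 origin and the AmpR gene.

The insert is about 1.2 kb of mouse Scx cDNA, which the depositor describes as possibly full length, so completeness of the coding region should not be assumed. It was placed in the polylinker by restriction cloning between EcoRI on the 5′ side, where the site is retained, and XbaI on the 3′ side, where retention of the site is unknown. T3 and T7 are listed as the flanking 5′ and 3′ sequencing primers, consistent with the opposing phage promoters that bracket the pBluescript polylinker and allow strand-specific RNA synthesis from a linearised template. The record does not mention any tags, reporters or eukaryotic promoter.

Scx encodes a basic helix-loop-helix transcription factor (alias Bhlha41), and the associated publication uses it as a specific marker of tendons and ligaments. The record does not explicitly state a purpose, but a clone of this design is most plausibly a template for riboprobes to detect Scx transcripts by in situ hybridisation, and a source of the cDNA for subcloning. Part of the plasmid derives from a construct made in another laboratory.
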