>Addgene plasmid #13958 | pBS mScx (CT#404) | addgene partial sequence | sequence record 20161 | T3 5'-GCAATTAACCCTCACTAAAGG-3'
TGTTCGGGACCCCCTCGAGGTCGACGGTATCGATAAGCTTGATATCGAATTCAAGCCTCGGCTGGCGGNN
CCACTCCAGTCCGAACACATGTGCCCGCCTCACCCGGCAGCCGCCACCGCGGGGCGCAGCGGAGACCCCT
GGCCCGGCGGCCTGTGGGGACCTAAAGAGGCGGCATGAGCAGCGCACGGTGGAGCTGACGCCGCGCCCCC
TGCCCGGCCCATGTCCTTCGCCATGCTGCGTTCAGCGCCGCCGCCGGGTCGCTACCTGTACCCTGAGGTG
AGCCCGCTGTCGGAGGATGAGGACCGCGGAAGCGAGAGCTCGGGCTCCGACGAGAAACCCTGCCGTGTGC
ATGCTGCGCGCTGTGGCCTCCAGGGCGCCCGGCGGCGGGCAGGAGGACGGAGGGCCGCGGGTAGCGGGCC
AGGACCCGGGGGGCGGCCAGGCCGCGAGCCCCGGCAGCGGCACACAGCGAATGCGCGCGAGCGGGACCGC
ACCAACAGCGTGAACACGGCCTTCACTGCGCTGCGCACACTCATCCCCACCGAGCCAGCGGACCGCAAGC
TCTCCAAGATTGAGACGCTGCGCCTGGCCTCCAGCTACATTTCTCACCTGGGCAATGTGCTGCTGGTGGG
TGAGGCCTGTGGCGACGGGCAACCATGCCACTCGGGACCCGCTTTCTTCCACAGCGGTCGTGCGGGCAGC
CCACTGCCACCGCCTCCGCCGCCACCACCACTGGCCAGAGACGGCGGCGAGACACCAGCCCAAACAGATC
TGCACTTCTGCTNAANNACAAAAAATTTAANAAAACGTTGAAAAAAAAG
